Addgene plasmid #211042: pBiT3.1-C_WDR41:1-459
Purpose: Mammalian expression of full-length human WDR41. C-terminal HiBiT tag.
Depositing lab: Cheryl Arrowsmith. Depositing organization: University of Toronto. Publication: A Target Class Ligandability Evaluation of WD40 Repeat-Containing Proteins. Ackloo S, Li F, Szewczyk M, Seitova A, Loppnau P, Zeng H, Xu J, Ahmad S, Arnautova YA, Baghaie AJ, Beldar S, Bolotokova A, Centrella PA, Chau I, Clark MA, Cuozzo JW, Dehghani-Tafti S, Disch JS, Dong A, Dumas A, Feng JA, Ghiabi P, Gibson E, Gilmer J, Goldman B, Green SR, Guie MA, Guilinger JP, Harms N, Herasymenko O, Houliston S, Hutchinson A, Kearnes S, Keefe AD, Kimani SW, Kramer T, Kutera M, Kwak HA, Lento C, Li Y, Liu J, Loup J, Machado RAC, Mulhern CJ, Perveen S, Righetto GL, Riley P, Shrestha S, Sigel EA, Silva M, Sintchak MD, Slakman BL, Taylor RD, Thompson J, Torng W, Underkoffler C, von Rechenberg M, Walsh RT, Watson I, Wilson DJ, Wolf E, Yadav M, Yazdi AK, Zhang J, Zhang Y, Santhakumar V, Edwards AM, Barsyte-Lovejoy D, Schapira M, Brown PJ, Halabelian L, Arrowsmith CH. J Med Chem. 2025 Jan 23;68(2):1092-1112. doi: 10.1021/acs.jmedchem.4c02010. Epub 2024 Nov 4. PubMed 39495097.
Backbone
  Vector backbone: pBiT3.1-C
  Backbone manufacturer: Promega
  Vector type: Mammalian Expression
  Selectable markers: Neomycin (select with G418)
Growth in bacteria
  Bacterial resistance: Kanamycin, 50 μg/mL
  Growth temperature: 37°C
  Growth strain: DH5alpha
  Copy number: High Copy
Gene/Insert
  Gene/Insert name: WDR41:M1-V459
  Species: H. sapiens (human)
  Insert size (bp): 1377
  Mutation: wild type
  Entrez Gene: WDR41 (a.k.a. MSTP048)
  Promoter: CMV
  Tag / fusion protein: GSSGGSSGVSGWRLFKKIS (C terminal on insert)
  Cloning method: Ligation Independent Cloning
  Sequencing primers: 5′ T7; 3′ TTGCTCAGCGGTGGCAGCAG
Resource information
  A portion of this plasmid was derived from a plasmid made by: Mammalian Gene Collection (BC040241)
Terms and licenses: Academic/Nonprofit Terms; Industry Terms: Not Available to Industry
Depositor comments: 5' Cloning Site: EcoR1 (not destroyed), 3' Cloning Site: Xho1 (not destroyed).
How to cite: pBiT3.1-C_WDR41:1-459 was a gift from Cheryl Arrowsmith (Addgene plasmid # 211042 ; http://n2t.net/addgene:211042 ; RRID:Addgene_211042)
