[The description below was written by a language model from this plasmid's Addgene catalogue record and pLannotate feature annotations shown in this document.]
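Description:
pBiT3.1-C_WDR41:1-459 is a mammalian expression plasmid built on the Promega pBiT3.1-C backbone, encoding full-length wild-type human WDR41 (residues M1–V459, a 1,377 bp insert derived from a Mammalian Gene Collection clone) fused at its C terminus to a short glycine/serine linker and the HiBiT peptide. The insert was introduced by ligation-independent cloning between EcoRI and XhoI sites that remain intact. Transcription is driven by the human CMV immediate-early enhancer and promoter, followed by a chimeric β-globin/immunoglobulin intron that promotes efficient mRNA processing, and terminated by an SV40 polyadenylation signal. A T7 promoter upstream of the coding sequence serves as a sequencing primer site and could support in vitro transcription.

The plasmid replicates in E. coli from a high-copy ColE1/pUC-type origin and is selected with kanamycin through the neo (nptII) gene, which the annotation places behind the bacterial EM7 promoter and next to a single loxP site. The catalogue lists neomycin/G418 as the mammalian selectable marker, but the sequenced 5,705 nt record also shows a blasticidin S deaminase cassette under the SV40 early promoter with a synthetic poly(A) signal. No eukaryotic promoter is annotated directly upstream of neo, so the two sources do not fully agree on the mammalian marker. The small "SET1" and large T antigen fragments are probably annotation artefacts of backbone sequence.

WDR41 is a WD40-repeat protein and a non-catalytic component of the C9orf72–SMCR8 complex that regulates autophagy. HiBiT is a small peptide that complements the LgBiT fragment to reconstitute NanoLuc luciferase, allowing luminescent quantification of the tagged protein. The construct comes from a study of the ligandability of WD40-repeat proteins. The record does not specify which assays it was used in.
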