Features (pLannotate 1.2.2; 17 found; start..end, strand, type, name):
     24..105     -  polyA_signal   SV40 poly(A) signal: SV40 polyadenylation signal
    128..211     -  CDS            large T antigen (fragment): large T antigen from SV40 (simian virus 40)
    276..641     +  enhancer       CMV enhancer: human cytomegalovirus immediate early enhancer
    643..842     +  promoter       CMV promoter: human cytomegalovirus (CMV) immediate early promoter
    981..1113    +  intron         chimeric intron: chimera between introns from human β-globin and immunoglobulin heavy chain genes
   1157..1175    +  promoter       T7 promoter: promoter for bacteriophage T7 RNA polymerase
   1243..2619    +  CDS            WDR41: WDR41_HUMAN - Experimental evidence at protein level: Swiss-Prot protein existence level 1. Non-catalytic component of the C9orf72-SMCR8 complex, a complex that has guanine nucleotide exchange factor (GEF) activity and regulates autophagy (PubMed:27193190, PubMed:27103069, PubMed:27617292, PubMed:28195531). The C9orf72-SMCR8 complex promotes the exchange of GDP to GTP, converting inactive GDP-bound RAB8A and RAB39B into their active GTP-bound form, thereby promoting autophagosome maturation (PubMed:27103069). The C9orf72-SMCR8 complex also acts as a negative regulator of autophagy initiation b
   2715..2742    +  CDS            SET1 (fragment): solubility-enhancement tag derived from T7 phage gene 10B
   2768..2889    -  polyA_signal   SV40 poly(A) signal: SV40 polyadenylation signal
   2912..2980    -  CDS            large T antigen (fragment): large T antigen from SV40 (simian virus 40)
   3004..3037    +  protein_bind   loxP: Cre-mediated recombination occurs in the 8-bp core sequence (GCATACAT). Cre recombinase
   3047..3094    +  promoter       EM7 promoter: synthetic bacterial promoter&nbsp
   3126..3917    +  CDS            neo: KKA2_KLEPN - Also known as kan, nptII. Experimental evidence at protein level: Swiss-Prot protein existence level 1. Resistance to kanamycin, neomycin, paromomycin, ribostamycin, butirosin and gentamicin B. From Klebsiella pneumoniae.
   4078..4666    -  rep_origin     ori: high-copy-number ColE1/pMB1/pBR322/pUC origin of replication
   4792..4840    -  polyA_signal   poly(A) signal: synthetic polyadenylation signal
   4864..5262    -  CDS            BSD: blasticidin S deaminase; Aspergillus terreus BSD; confers resistance to blasticidin
   5293..5650    -  promoter       SV40 promoter: SV40 enhancer and early promoter
>Addgene plasmid #211042 | pBiT3.1-C_WDR41:1-459 | addgene full sequence | sequence record 423365 | Addgene NGS Result
AAGACGCGTTAATTAAGACGTCGGCAGTGAAAAAAATGCTTTATTTGTGAAATTTGTGATGCTATTGCTT
TATTTGTAACCATTATAAGCTGCAATAAACAAGTTAACAACAACAATTGCATTCATTTTATGTTTCAGGT
TCAGGGGGAGGTGTGGGAGGTTTTTTAAAGCAAGTAAAACCTCTACAAATGTGGTATGGCTGATTATGAT
CCGCGGCCGCAATACGTCGACGTTATCAGCTGACTTCGTACGAGAGCCTAGGATTATGGCGCGCCACTAG
TTATTAATAGTAATCAATTACGGGGTCATTAGTTCATAGCCCATATATGGAGTTCCGCGTTACATAACTT
ACGGTAAATGGCCCGCCTGGCTGACCGCCCAACGACCCCCGCCCATTGACGTCAATAATGACGTATGTTC
CCATAGTAACGCCAATAGGGACTTTCCATTGACGTCAATGGGTGGAGTATTTACGGTAAACTGCCCACTT
GGCAGTACATCAAGTGTATCATATGCCAAGTCCGCCCCCTATTGACGTCAATGACGGTAAATGGCCCGCC
TGGCATTATGCCCAGTACATGACCTTACGGGACTTTCCTACTTGGCAGTACATCTACGTATTAGTCATCG
CTATTACCATGGTGATGCGGTTTTGGCAGTACACCAATGGGCGTGGATAGCGGTTTGACTCACGGGGATT
TCCAAGTCTCCACCCCATTGACGTCAATGGGAGTTTGTTTTGGCACCAAAATCAACGGGACTTTCCAAAA
TGTCGTAATAACCCCGCCCCGTTGACGCAAATGGGCGGTAGGCGTGTACGGTGGGAGGTCTATATAAGCA
GAGCTGGTTTAGTGAACCGTCAGATCACTAGAATCTTTATTGCGGTAGTTTATCACAGTTAAATTGCTAA
CGCAGTCAGTGCTTCTGACACAACAGTCTCGAACTTAAGCTGCAGAAGTTGGTCGTGAGGCACTGGGCAG
GTAAGTATCAAGGTTACAAGACAGGTTTAAGGAGACCAATAGAAACTGGGCTTGTCGAGACAGAGAAGAC
TCTTGCGTTTCTGATAGGCACCTATTGGTCTTACTGACATCCACTTTGCCTTTCTCTCCACAGGTGTCCA
CTCCCAGTTCAATTACAGCTCTTAAGGCTAGAGTATTAATACGACTCACTATAGGGGCGATCGCAACAAG
CTTCGGGAAGATCTGGAGCTAGCGGCGGGGGATCCGGTGGGAATTCGACACCATGTTGCGATGGCTGATC
GGGGGAGGCCGAGAACCGCAGGGACTGGCCGAGAAATCTCCTTTACAGACAATAGGTGAAGAACAAACCC
AGAATCCCTACACTGAACTGCTAGTACTGAAGGCTCATCATGATATTGTACGATTTCTGGTACAGTTAGA
TGACTACAGATTTGCATCTGCTGGTGATGATGGAATTGTAGTTGTGTGGAATGCCCAGACAGGGGAAAAA
CTTTTAGAACTGAATGGACACACTCAAAAGATAACAGCTATTATTACATTTCCTTCCTTGGAATCTTGTG
AAGAGAAAAATCAACTCATCTTGACAGCCTCTGCTGATAGAACAGTTATTGTGTGGGATGGTGATACTAC
CAGACAAGTTCAGAGAATATCATGCTTCCAGTCTACTGTAAAGTGTTTAACTGTTCTTCAGAGACTAGAT
GTTTGGCTTTCTGGTGGGAATGACCTGTGTGTGTGGAACCGAAAATTAGATCTCCTGTGTAAGACTAGCC
ACCTTTCTGATACAGGTATTAGTGCTTTGGTTGAAATACCTAAGAACTGTGTTGTGGCAGCAGTTGGCAA
AGAACTGATAATTTTCAGGTTGGTAGCACCCACAGAAGGATCACTAGAATGGGATATTCTTGAAGTTAAG
CGCCTCCTTGATCACCAGGATAATATTCTCTCATTGATTAATGTCAATGATTTGAGTTTTGTCACCGGCT
CCCACGTCGGAGAGCTGATCATCTGGGATGCCCTGGACTGGACCATGCAGGCCTATGAACGCAACTTCTG
GGACCCATCTCCACAACTGGACACCCAACAAGAAATAAAACTCTGTCAAAAATCAAATGACATTTCTATT
CATCATTTCACATGTGATGAAGAGAATGTATTTGCTGCAGTTGGAAGGGGTTTATACGTGTATAGCCTTC
AAATGAAGCGTGTGATTGCCTGCCAGAAAACTGCACATGACTCCAATGTCCTGCACGTTGCCAGACTTCC
AAACAGGCAGTTAATCTCATGCTCAGAAGATGGCAGTGTACGCATTTGGGAGTTAAGAGAAAAACAGCAG
CTTGCAGCTGAGCCTGTACCAACAGGTTTTTTTAACATGTGGGGATTTGGAAGAGTCAGCAAACAAGCCA
GCCAACCTGTTAAAAAGCAGCAAGAAAATGCTACTTCATGTTCACTGGAGCTTATTGGAGATTTGATTGG
ACACTCATCATCTGTGGAGATGTTTCTATACTTTGAAGATCATGGACTAGTGACGTGCTCCGCTGATCAT
CTCATTATTTTGTGGAAAAATGGAGAGCGAGAATCTGGATTGCGCAGTTTAAGATTATTTCAAAAATTAG
AGGAGAATGGTGACTTATACCTTGCTGTCGGCTCGAGCGGTGGGAGCTCCGGTGTGAGCGGCTGGCGGCT
GTTCAAGAAGATTAGCTAAGTTTAAACGGCCGCGACTCTAGACTGCAGGCATGCAAGCTGATTTGGCTGC
TGCCACCGCTGAGCAAGGCCGCTTCGAGCAGACATGATAAGATACATTGATGAGTTTGGACAAACCACAA
CTAGAATGCAGTGAAAAAAATGCTTTATTTGTGAAATTTGTGATGCTATTGCTTTATTTGTAACCATTAT
AAGCTGCAATAAACAAGTTAACAACAACAATTGCATTCATTTTATGTTTCAGGTTCAGGGGGAGATGTGG
GAGGTTTTTTTAAGCAAGTAAAACCTCTACAAATGTGGTAAAATCTTAATTAAGACTTCTAATATAACTT
CGTATAGCATACATTATACGAAGTTATGGTTCCACTGTTGACAATTAATCATCGGCATAGTATATCGGCA
TAGTATAATACGACAAGGTGAGGAACTAAACCCAGGAGGCAGATCATGATTGAACAAGATGGATTGCACG
CAGGTTCTCCGGCCGCTTGGGTGGAGAGGCTATTCGGCTATGACTGGGCACAACAGACAATCGGCTGCTC
TGATGCCGCCGTGTTCCGGCTGTCAGCGCAGGGGCGCCCGGTTCTTTTTGTCAAGACCGACCTGTCCGGT
GCCCTGAATGAACTGCAGGACGAGGCAGCGCGGCTATCGTGGCTGGCCACGACGGGCGTTCCTTGCGCAG
CTGTGCTCGACGTTGTCACTGAAGCGGGAAGGGACTGGCTGCTATTGGGCGAAGTGCCGGGGCAGGATCT
CCTGTCATCTCACCTTGCTCCTGCCGAGAAAGTATCCATCATGGCTGATGCAATGCGGCGGCTGCATACG
CTTGATCCGGCTACCTGCCCATTCGACCACCAAGCGAAACATCGCATCGAGCGAGCACGTACTCGGATGG
AAGCCGGTCTTGTCGATCAGGATGATCTGGACGAAGAGCATCAGGGGCTCGCGCCAGCCGAACTGTTCGC
CAGGCTCAAGGCGCGCATGCCCGACGGCGAGGATCTCGTCGTGACCCATGGCGATGCCTGCTTGCCGAAT
ATCATGGTGGAAAATGGCCGCTTTTCTGGATTCATCGACTGTGGCCGGCTGGGTGTGGCGGACCGCTATC
AGGACATAGCGTTGGCTACCCGTGATATTGCTGAAGAGCTTGGCGGCGAATGGGCTGACCGCTTCCTCGT
GCTTTACGGTATCGCCGCTCCCGATTCGCAGCGCATCGCCTTCTATCGCCTTCTTGACGAGTTCTTCTGA
TTCGAAATGACCGACCAAGCGACGCCCAACCGGTATCAGCTCACTCAAAGGCGGTAATACGGTTATCCAC
AGAATCAGGGGATAACGCAGGAAAGAACATGTGAGCAAAAGGCCAGCAAAAGGCCAGGAACCGTAAAAAG
GCCGCGTTGCTGGCGTTTTTCCATAGGCTCCGCCCCCCTGACGAGCATCACAAAAATCGACGCTCAAGTC
AGAGGTGGCGAAACCCGACAGGACTATAAAGATACCAGGCGTTTCCCCCTGGAAGCTCCCTCGTGCGCTC
TCCTGTTCCGACCCTGCCGCTTACCGGATACCTGTCCGCCTTTCTCCCTTCGGGAAGCGTGGCGCTTTCT
CATAGCTCACGCTGTAGGTATCTCAGTTCGGTGTAGGTCGTTCGCTCCAAGCTGGGCTGTGTGCACGAAC
CCCCCGTTCAGCCCGACCGCTGCGCCTTATCCGGTAACTATCGTCTTGAGTCCAACCCGGTAAGACACGA
CTTATCGCCACTGGCAGCAGCCACTGGTAACAGGATTAGCAGAGCGAGGTATGTAGGCGGTGCTACAGAG
TTCTTGAAGTGGTGGCCTAACTACGGCTACACTAGAAGGACAGTATTTGGTATCTGCGCTCTGCTGAAGC
CAGTTACCTTCGGAAAAAGAGTTGGTAGCTCTTGATCCGGCAAACAAACCACCGCTGGTAGCGGTGGTTT
TTTTGTTTGCAAGCAGCAGATTACGCGCAGAAAAAAAGGATTTCAAGAAGATCCTTTGATCTTTTCTACG
GGGTCTGACGCTCAGTGGAACGAAAACTCACGTTAAGGGATTTTGGTCATGAGATTATCAAAAAGGATCT
TCACCTAGATCCTTTTATAGTCCGGAATCGTCACACAAAAAACCAACACACAGATGTAATGAAAATAAAG
ATATTTTATTGCGGCCATCGTGATGGCTAGAGTTTAGCCCTCCCACACATAACCAGAGGGCAGCAATTCA
CGAATCCCAACTGCCGTCGGCTGTCCATCACTGTCCTTCACTATGGCTTTGATCCCAGGATGCAGATCGA
GAAGCACCTGTCGGCACCGTCCGCAGGGGCTCAAGATGCCCCTGTTCTCATTTCCGATCGCGACGATACA
AGTCAGGTTGCCAGCTGCCGCAGCAGCAGCAGTGCCCAGCACCACGAGTTCTGCACAAGGTCCCCCAGTA
AAATGATATACATTGACACCAGTGAAGATGCGGCCGTCGCTAGAGAGAGCTGCGCTGGCGACGCTGTAGT
CTTCAGAGATGGGGATGCTGTTGATTGTAGCCGTTGCTCTTTCAATGAGGGTGGATTCTTCTTGAGACAA
AGGCTTGGCCATGGTGGCGCTAGTGTCAGAAGAATCGAGCTTTTTGCAAAAGCCTAGGCCTCCAAAAAAG
CCTCCTCACTACTTCTGGAATAGCTCAGAGGCCGAGGCGGCCTCGGCCTCTGCATAAATAAAAAAAATTA
GTCAGCCATGGGGCGGAGAATGGGCGGAACTGGGCGGAGTTAGGGGCGGGATGGGCGGAGTTAGGGGCGG
GACTATGGTTGCTGACTAATTGAGATGCATGCTTTGCATACTTCTGCCTGCTGGGGAGCCTGGGGACTTT
CCACACCTGGTTGCTGACTAATTGAGATGCATGCTTTGCATACTTCTGCCTGCTGGGGAGCCTGGGGACT
TTCCACACCCTAACTGACACACATTCCACAGCTGGTTCTTTCCGCCTCAGAAGGTACCTAACCAAGTTCC
TCTTTCAGAGGTTATTTCAGGCCATGGTGCTGCGC
