>Addgene plasmid #211042 | pBiT3.1-C_WDR41:1-459 | depositor partial sequence | sequence record 411564 | Insert sequence
ATGTTGCGATGGCTGATCGGGGGAGGCCGAGAACCGCAGGGACTGGCCGAGAAATCTCCTTTACAGACAA
TAGGTGAAGAACAAACCCAGAATCCCTACACTGAACTGCTAGTACTGAAGGCTCATCATGATATTGTACG
ATTTCTGGTACAGTTAGATGACTACAGATTTGCATCTGCTGGTGATGATGGAATTGTAGTTGTGTGGAAT
GCCCAGACAGGGGAAAAACTTTTAGAACTGAATGGACACACTCAAAAGATAACAGCTATTATTACATTTC
CTTCCTTGGAATCTTGTGAAGAGAAAAATCAACTCATCTTGACAGCCTCTGCTGATAGAACAGTTATTGT
GTGGGATGGTGATACTACCAGACAAGTTCAGAGAATATCATGCTTCCAGTCTACTGTAAAGTGTTTAACT
GTTCTTCAGAGACTAGATGTTTGGCTTTCTGGTGGGAATGACCTGTGTGTGTGGAACCGAAAATTAGATC
TCCTGTGTAAGACTAGCCACCTTTCTGATACAGGTATTAGTGCTTTGGTTGAAATACCTAAGAACTGTGT
TGTGGCAGCAGTTGGCAAAGAACTGATAATTTTCAGGTTGGTAGCACCCACAGAAGGATCACTAGAATGG
GATATTCTTGAAGTTAAGCGCCTCCTTGATCACCAGGATAATATTCTCTCATTGATTAATGTCAATGATT
TGAGTTTTGTCACCGGCTCCCACGTCGGAGAGCTGATCATCTGGGATGCCCTGGACTGGACCATGCAGGC
CTATGAACGCAACTTCTGGGACCCATCTCCACAACTGGACACCCAACAAGAAATAAAACTCTGTCAAAAA
TCAAATGACATTTCTATTCATCATTTCACATGTGATGAAGAGAATGTATTTGCTGCAGTTGGAAGGGGTT
TATACGTGTATAGCCTTCAAATGAAGCGTGTGATTGCCTGCCAGAAAACTGCACATGACTCCAATGTCCT
GCACGTTGCCAGACTTCCAAACAGGCAGTTAATCTCATGCTCAGAAGATGGCAGTGTACGCATTTGGGAG
TTAAGAGAAAAACAGCAGCTTGCAGCTGAGCCTGTACCAACAGGTTTTTTTAACATGTGGGGATTTGGAA
GAGTCAGCAAACAAGCCAGCCAACCTGTTAAAAAGCAGCAAGAAAATGCTACTTCATGTTCACTGGAGCT
TATTGGAGATTTGATTGGACACTCATCATCTGTGGAGATGTTTCTATACTTTGAAGATCATGGACTAGTG
ACGTGCTCCGCTGATCATCTCATTATTTTGTGGAAAAATGGAGAGCGAGAATCTGGATTGCGCAGTTTAA
GATTATTTCAAAAATTAGAGGAGAATGGTGACTTATACCTTGCTGTC
